>Addgene plasmid #132179 | pDONR221_SLC45A4 | addgene full sequence | sequence record 261090 | Addgene NGS Result
CTTTCCTGCGTTATCCCCTGATTCTGTGGATAACCGTATTACCGCCTTTGAGTGAGCTGATACCGCTCGC
CGCAGCCGAACGACCGAGCGCAGCGAGTCAGTGAGCGAGGAAGCGGAAGAGCGCCCAATACGCAAACCGC
CTCTCCCCGCGCGTTGGCCGATTCATTAATGCAGCTGGCACGACAGGTTTCCCGACTGGAAAGCGGGCAG
TGAGCGCAACGCAATTAATACGCGTACCGCTAGCCAGGAAGAGTTTGTAGAAACGCAAAAAGGCCATCCG
TCAGGATGGCCTTCTGCTTAGTTTGATGCCTGGCAGTTTATGGCGGGCGTCCTGCCCGCCACCCTCCGGG
CCGTTGCTTCACAACGTTCAAATCCGCTCCCGGCGGATTTGTCCTACTCAGGAGAGCGTTCACCGACAAA
CAACAGATAAAACGAAAGGCCCAGTCTTCCGACTGAGCCTTTCGTTTTATTTGATGCCTGGCAGTTCCCT
ACTCTCGCGTTAACGCTAGCATGGATGTTTTCCCAGTCACGACGTTGTAAAACGACGGCCAGTCTTAAGC
TCGGGCCCCAAATAATGATTTTATTTTGACTGATAGTGACCTGTTCGTTGCAACACATTGATGAGCAATG
CTTTTTTATAATGCCAACTTTGTACAAAAAAGCAGGCTCCACCATGAAGATGGCTCCCCAGAACGCTGAT
CCCGAGTCTATGCAGGTCCAGGAACTGTCCGTCCCACTGCCCGACCCCCAGAAAGCAGGAGGCGCCGAGG
CCGAGAACTGCGAGACCATCTCTGAGGGCTCCATCGACAGAATCCCCATGAGACTGTGGGTAATGCACGG
CGCCGTGATGTTCGGCCGCGAGTTTTGTTACGCCATGGAGACCGCCCTGGTGACCCCTATCCTGCTGCAG
ATCGGCCTGCCAGAGCAGTATTACTCCCTGACCTGGTTCCTGTCCCCAATCCTGGGCCTGATCTTCACAC
CCCTGATCGGCAGCGCCTCTGATAGGTGCACACTGTCTTGGGGCAGACGGAGACCTTTCATCCTGGCCCT
GTGCGTGGGCGTGCTGTTTGGCGTGGCCCTGTTTCTGAATGGCTCTGCCATCGGCCTGGCCCTGGGCGAC
GTGCCCAACAGACAGCCTATCGGCATCGTGCTGACAGTGCTGGGCGTGGTGGTGCTGGACTTTTCCGCCG
ATGCCACAGAGGGCCCAATCAGAGCCTACCTGCTGGACGTGGTGGATTCCGAGGAGCAGGACATGGCCCT
GAATATCCACGCCTTTAGCGCCGGCCTGGGCGGCGCCATCGGCTATGTGCTGGGCGGCCTGGATTGGACC
CAGACATTTCTGGGCTCTTGGTTTAGAACCCAGAATCAGGTGCTGTTCTTCTTCGCCGCCATCATCTTCA
CAGTGTCCGTGGCCCTGCACCTGTTTTCCATCGATGAGGAGCAGTATTCCCCTCAGCAGGAGAGATCTGC
CGAGGAGCCCGGCGCCCTGGATGGCGGCGAGCCCCACGGCGTGCCTGCCTTTCCTGACGAGGTGCAGAGC
GAGCACGAGCTGGCCCTGGACTATCCAGATGTGGACATCATGAGGTCCAAGTCCGATAGCGCCCTGCACG
TGCCCGATACAGCCCTGGATCTGGAGCCAGAGCTGCTGTTCCTGCACGATATCGAGCCATCTATCTTCCA
CGATGCCTCCTACCCCGCCACCCCAAGAAGCACCTCTCAGGAGCTGGCCAAGACCAAGCTGCCAAGGCTG
GCCACCTTTCTGAAGGAGGCCGCCAAGGAGGATGAGACACTGCTGGACAACCACCTGAACGAGGCCAAGG
TGCCAAACGGCAGCGGCTCTCCAACCAAGGATGCCCTGGGCGGCTATACCCGGGTGGATACCAAGCCATC
TGCCACATCTAGCTCCATGAGACGGAGAAGACACGCCTTCAGACGGCAGGCCTCCTCTACATTCAGCTAT
TACGGCAAGCTGGGCTCCCACTGCTATAGATACCGGAGAGCCAATGCCGTGGTGCTGATCAAGCCTTCCA
GGAGCATGTCCGACCTGTATGACATGCAGAAGAGACAGAGACAGCACAGGCACAGAAACCAGTCTGGCGC
CACCACATCCAGCGGCGACACCGAGAGCGAGGAGGGCGAGGGCGAGACAACCGTGAGACTGCTGTGGCTG
TCTATGCTGAAGATGCCAAGAGAGCTGATGAGGCTGTGCCTGTGCCACCTGCTGACCTGGTTTAGCGTGA
TCGCCGAGGCCGTGTTTTATACCGACTTTATGGGCCAGGTAATCTTCGAGGGCGATCCTAAGGCCCCAAG
CAATTCCACCGCCTGGCAGGCCTATAACGCCGGCGTGAAGATGGGCTGCTGGGGCCTGGTAATCTATGCC
GCCACAGGCGCCATCTGTTCCGCCCTGCTGCAGAAGTACCTGGACAATTATGATCTGAGCGTGAGAGTGA
TCTACGTGCTGGGCACACTGGGCTTTAGCGTGGGCACCGCCGTGATGGCCATGTTCCCCAACGTGTACGT
GGCCATGGTGACCATCAGCACAATGGGCATCGTGAGCATGTCCATCAGCTACTGCCCATATGCCCTGCTG
GGCCAGTATCACGACATCAAGCAGTATATCCACCACTCTCCCGGCAATAGCAAGCGGGGCTTTGGCATCG
ATTGCGCCATCCTGTCCTGTCAGGTGTACATCTCCCAGATCCTGGTGGCCTCCGCCCTGGGCGGCGTGGT
GGATGCCGTGGGCACCGTGAGAGTGATCCCTATGGTGGCCTCCGTGGGCTCTTTTCTGGGCTTCCTGACC
GCCACATTCCTGGTAATCTACCCTAATGTGAGCGAGGAGGCCAAGGAGGAGCAGAAGGGCCTGTCTTCCC
CTCTGGCCGGCGAGGGCAGGGCCGGCGGCAACTCTGAGAAGCCCACAGTGCTGAAACTGACAAGAAAGGA
AGGGCTGCAGGGACCCGTGGAAACAGAATCCGTCGTCGACCCAGCTTTCTTGTACAAAGTTGGCATTATA
AGAAAGCATTGCTTATCAATTTGTTGCAACGAACAGGTCACTATCAGTCAAAATAAAATCATTATTTGCC
ATCCAGCTGATATCCCCTATAGTGAGTCGTATTACATGGTCATAGCTGTTTCCTGGCAGCTCTGGCCCGT
GTCTCAAAATCTCTGATGTTACATTGCACAAGATAAAAATATATCATCATGAACAATAAAACTGTCTGCT
TACATAAACAGTAATACAAGGGGTGTTATGAGCCATATTCAACGGGAAACGTCGAGGCCGCGATTAAATT
CCAACATGGATGCTGATTTATATGGGTATAAATGGGCTCGCGATAATGTCGGGCAATCAGGTGCGACAAT
CTATCGCTTGTATGGGAAGCCCGATGCGCCAGAGTTGTTTCTGAAACATGGCAAAGGTAGCGTTGCCAAT
GATGTTACAGATGAGATGGTCAGACTAAACTGGCTGACGGAATTTATGCCTCTTCCGACCATCAAGCATT
TTATCCGTACTCCTGATGATGCATGGTTACTCACCACTGCGATCCCCGGAAAAACAGCATTCCAGGTATT
AGAAGAATATCCTGATTCAGGTGAAAATATTGTTGATGCGCTGGCAGTGTTCCTGCGCCGGTTGCATTCG
ATTCCTGTTTGTAATTGTCCTTTTAACAGCGATCGCGTATTTCGTCTCGCTCAGGCGCAATCACGAATGA
ATAACGGTTTGGTTGATGCGAGTGATTTTGATGACGAGCGTAATGGCTGGCCTGTTGAACAAGTCTGGAA
AGAAATGCATAAACTTTTGCCATTCTCACCGGATTCAGTCGTCACTCATGGTGATTTCTCACTTGATAAC
CTTATTTTTGACGAGGGGAAATTAATAGGTTGTATTGATGTTGGACGAGTCGGAATCGCAGACCGATACC
AGGATCTTGCCATCCTATGGAACTGCCTCGGTGAGTTTTCTCCTTCATTACAGAAACGGCTTTTTCAAAA
ATATGGTATTGATAATCCTGATATGAATAAATTGCAGTTTCATTTGATGCTCGATGAGTTTTTCTAATCA
GAATTGGTTAATTGGTTGTAACACTGGCAGAGCATTACGCTGACTTGACGGGACGGCGCAAGCTCATGAC
CAAAATCCCTTAACGTGAGTTACGCGTCGTTCCACTGAGCGTCAGACCCCGTAGAAAAGATCAAAGGATC
TTCTTGAGATCCTTTTTTTCTGCGCGTAATCTGCTGCTTGCAAACAAAAAAACCACCGCTACCAGCGGTG
GTTTGTTTGCCGGATCAAGAGCTACCAACTCTTTTTCCGAAGGTAACTGGCTTCAGCAGAGCGCAGATAC
CAAATACTGTTCTTCTAGTGTAGCCGTAGTTAGGCCACCACTTCAAGAACTCTGTAGCACCGCCTACATA
CCTCGCTCTGCTAATCCTGTTACCAGTGGCTGCTGCCAGTGGCGATAAGTCGTGTCTTACCGGGTTGGAC
TCAAGACGATAGTTACCGGATAAGGCGCAGCGGTCGGGCTGAACGGGGGGTTCGTGCACACAGCCCAGCT
TGGAGCGAACGACCTACACCGAACTGAGATACCTACAGCGTGAGCTATGAGAAAGCGCCACGCTTCCCGA
AGGGAGAAAGGCGGACAGGTATCCGGTAAGCGGCAGGGTCGGAACAGGAGAGCGCACGAGGGAGCTTCCA
GGGGGAAACGCCTGGTATCTTTATAGTCCTGTCGGGTTTCGCCACCTCTGACTTGAGCGTCGATTTTTGT
GATGCTCGTCAGGGGGGCGGAGCCTATGGAAAAACGCCAGCAACGCGGCCTTTTTACGGTTCCTGGCCTT
TTGCTGGCCTTTTGCTCACATGTT
Features (pLannotate 1.2.2; 10 found; start..end, strand, type, name):
    121..213     +  CDS            lacI (fragment): lac repressor; lacI; The lac repressor binds to the lac operator to inhibit transcription in E. coli. This inhibition can be relieved by adding lactose or isopropyl-β-D-thiogalactopyranoside (IPTG).
    268..295     -  terminator     rrnB T2 terminator: transcription terminator T2 from the E. coli rrnB gene
    427..470     +  terminator     rrnB T1 terminator: Escherichia coli rrnB; transcription terminator T1 from the E. coli rrnB gene
    517..553     -  CDS            lacZα (fragment): LacZα fragment of β-galactosidase; lacZ fragment
    569..668     +  protein_bind   attL1: mutant version of attL; recombination site for the Gateway® LR reaction LR Clonase™
    674..2977    +  CDS            SLC45A4: S45A4_HUMAN - Also known as KIAA1126. Experimental evidence at protein level: Swiss-Prot protein existence level 1. From Homo sapiens (Human).
   2979..3078    -  protein_bind   attL2: mutant version of attL; recombination site for the Gateway® LR reaction LR Clonase™
   3096..3114    -  promoter       T7 promoter: promoter for bacteriophage T7 RNA polymerase
   3248..4057    +  CDS            KanR: aminoglycoside phosphotransferase; aph(3')-Ia; confers resistance to kanamycin in bacteria or G418 (Geneticin®) in eukaryotes
   4204..4792    +  rep_origin     ori: high-copy-number ColE1/pMB1/pBR322/pUC origin of replication
