[The description below was written by a language model from this plasmid's Addgene catalogue record and pLannotate feature annotations shown in this document.]
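Description:
pDONR221_SLC45A4 is a Gateway entry clone built on the Thermo Fisher pDONR221 backbone and carries a codon-optimized open reading frame for human SLC45A4 (also known as KIAA1126), a member of the solute carrier family. The sequenced plasmid is 4,854 nt, with the 2,304 bp ORF sitting between attL1 and attL2 recombination sites. It is maintained in E. coli at high copy through a ColE1/pUC-type origin and selected with kanamycin via the aph(3')-Ia resistance gene. Although the catalogue lists the vector type as mammalian expression, the feature table shows no eukaryotic promoter, polyadenylation signal or mammalian selection cassette. The plasmid therefore serves as a shuttle for the coding sequence rather than as an expression construct in its own right.

The attL1 and attL2 sites flanking the ORF allow directional transfer, by an LR Clonase reaction, into any attR-containing destination vector, which then supplies the promoter, tags and host-specific elements chosen by the user. Upstream of the cassette, rrnB T1 and T2 transcription terminators insulate the insert from read-through transcription in bacteria. A T7 promoter lies just downstream of attL2 on the opposite strand, pointing back toward the insert. Short lacI and lacZα fragments are annotated as backbone remnants with no apparent function, and M13 forward and reverse priming sites are listed for sequencing across the insert. No epitope tags or reporters are annotated, and the record does not state whether the ORF retains a stop codon. The plasmid belongs to a large consortium collection of SLC transporter clones intended for subcloning into custom expression vectors to support transporter characterisation and drug discovery.
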