Addgene plasmid #132179: pDONR221_SLC45A4
Purpose: Gateway entry clone with codon-optimized ORF sequence for subcloning into custom expression vectors
Depositing lab: RESOLUTE Consortium & Giulio Superti-Furga. Depositing organization: CeMM Research Center for Molecular Medicine. Publication: The RESOLUTE consortium: unlocking SLC transporters for drug discovery. Superti-Furga G, Lackner D, Wiedmer T, Ingles-Prieto A, Barbosa B, Girardi E, Goldmann U, Gurtl B, Klavins K, Klimek C, Lindinger S, Lineiro-Retes E, Muller AC, Onstein S, Redinger G, Reil D, Sedlyarov V, Wolf G, Crawford M, Everley R, ... Steppan CM. Nat Rev Drug Discov. 2020 Jul;19(7):429-430. doi: 10.1038/d41573-020-00056-6. PubMed 32265506.
Backbone
  Vector backbone: pDONR221
  Backbone manufacturer: Thermo Fisher Scientific
  Backbone size w/o insert (bp): 2550
  Vector type: Mammalian Expression
Growth in bacteria
  Bacterial resistance: Kanamycin, 50 μg/mL
  Growth temperature: 37°C
  Growth strain: Stbl3
  Copy number: High Copy
Gene/Insert
  Gene/Insert name: SLC45A4 (alt name: KIAA1126)
  Species: H. sapiens (human)
  Insert size (bp): 2304
  Entrez Gene: SLC45A4 (a.k.a. KIAA1126)
  Cloning method: Gateway Cloning
  Sequencing primers: 5′ M13-fwd; 3′ M13-rev
Terms and licenses: Academic/Nonprofit Terms; Industry Terms
Depositor comments: For more information on the full Resolute plasmid collection, please see www.addgene.org/depositor-collections/re-solute/. Please provide your feedback on this plasmid to the RESOLUTE consortium by filling out their RESOLUTE repository feedback form: https://forms.office.com/Pages/ResponsePage.aspx?id=0e05yklzmkS7rjFGQL4N7z4feCLQvEJAmVcOCM_u885UN1JJRko0Ukg4TVQwNTZLOUxPQVJWT1NHUCQlQCN0PWcu
How to cite: pDONR221_SLC45A4 was a gift from RESOLUTE Consortium & Giulio Superti-Furga (Addgene plasmid # 132179 ; http://n2t.net/addgene:132179 ; RRID:Addgene_132179)
