>Addgene plasmid #132179 | pDONR221_SLC45A4 | depositor partial sequence | sequence record 253758 | Codon-optimized ORF of SLC45A4
ATGAAGATGGCTCCCCAGAACGCTGATCCCGAGTCTATGCAGGTCCAGGAACTGTCCGTCCCACTGCCCG
ACCCCCAGAAAGCAGGAGGCGCCGAGGCCGAGAACTGCGAGACCATCTCTGAGGGCTCCATCGACAGAAT
CCCCATGAGACTGTGGGTAATGCACGGCGCCGTGATGTTCGGCCGCGAGTTTTGTTACGCCATGGAGACC
GCCCTGGTGACCCCTATCCTGCTGCAGATCGGCCTGCCAGAGCAGTATTACTCCCTGACCTGGTTCCTGT
CCCCAATCCTGGGCCTGATCTTCACACCCCTGATCGGCAGCGCCTCTGATAGGTGCACACTGTCTTGGGG
CAGACGGAGACCTTTCATCCTGGCCCTGTGCGTGGGCGTGCTGTTTGGCGTGGCCCTGTTTCTGAATGGC
TCTGCCATCGGCCTGGCCCTGGGCGACGTGCCCAACAGACAGCCTATCGGCATCGTGCTGACAGTGCTGG
GCGTGGTGGTGCTGGACTTTTCCGCCGATGCCACAGAGGGCCCAATCAGAGCCTACCTGCTGGACGTGGT
GGATTCCGAGGAGCAGGACATGGCCCTGAATATCCACGCCTTTAGCGCCGGCCTGGGCGGCGCCATCGGC
TATGTGCTGGGCGGCCTGGATTGGACCCAGACATTTCTGGGCTCTTGGTTTAGAACCCAGAATCAGGTGC
TGTTCTTCTTCGCCGCCATCATCTTCACAGTGTCCGTGGCCCTGCACCTGTTTTCCATCGATGAGGAGCA
GTATTCCCCTCAGCAGGAGAGATCTGCCGAGGAGCCCGGCGCCCTGGATGGCGGCGAGCCCCACGGCGTG
CCTGCCTTTCCTGACGAGGTGCAGAGCGAGCACGAGCTGGCCCTGGACTATCCAGATGTGGACATCATGA
GGTCCAAGTCCGATAGCGCCCTGCACGTGCCCGATACAGCCCTGGATCTGGAGCCAGAGCTGCTGTTCCT
GCACGATATCGAGCCATCTATCTTCCACGATGCCTCCTACCCCGCCACCCCAAGAAGCACCTCTCAGGAG
CTGGCCAAGACCAAGCTGCCAAGGCTGGCCACCTTTCTGAAGGAGGCCGCCAAGGAGGATGAGACACTGC
TGGACAACCACCTGAACGAGGCCAAGGTGCCAAACGGCAGCGGCTCTCCAACCAAGGATGCCCTGGGCGG
CTATACCCGGGTGGATACCAAGCCATCTGCCACATCTAGCTCCATGAGACGGAGAAGACACGCCTTCAGA
CGGCAGGCCTCCTCTACATTCAGCTATTACGGCAAGCTGGGCTCCCACTGCTATAGATACCGGAGAGCCA
ATGCCGTGGTGCTGATCAAGCCTTCCAGGAGCATGTCCGACCTGTATGACATGCAGAAGAGACAGAGACA
GCACAGGCACAGAAACCAGTCTGGCGCCACCACATCCAGCGGCGACACCGAGAGCGAGGAGGGCGAGGGC
GAGACAACCGTGAGACTGCTGTGGCTGTCTATGCTGAAGATGCCAAGAGAGCTGATGAGGCTGTGCCTGT
GCCACCTGCTGACCTGGTTTAGCGTGATCGCCGAGGCCGTGTTTTATACCGACTTTATGGGCCAGGTAAT
CTTCGAGGGCGATCCTAAGGCCCCAAGCAATTCCACCGCCTGGCAGGCCTATAACGCCGGCGTGAAGATG
GGCTGCTGGGGCCTGGTAATCTATGCCGCCACAGGCGCCATCTGTTCCGCCCTGCTGCAGAAGTACCTGG
ACAATTATGATCTGAGCGTGAGAGTGATCTACGTGCTGGGCACACTGGGCTTTAGCGTGGGCACCGCCGT
GATGGCCATGTTCCCCAACGTGTACGTGGCCATGGTGACCATCAGCACAATGGGCATCGTGAGCATGTCC
ATCAGCTACTGCCCATATGCCCTGCTGGGCCAGTATCACGACATCAAGCAGTATATCCACCACTCTCCCG
GCAATAGCAAGCGGGGCTTTGGCATCGATTGCGCCATCCTGTCCTGTCAGGTGTACATCTCCCAGATCCT
GGTGGCCTCCGCCCTGGGCGGCGTGGTGGATGCCGTGGGCACCGTGAGAGTGATCCCTATGGTGGCCTCC
GTGGGCTCTTTTCTGGGCTTCCTGACCGCCACATTCCTGGTAATCTACCCTAATGTGAGCGAGGAGGCCA
AGGAGGAGCAGAAGGGCCTGTCTTCCCCTCTGGCCGGCGAGGGCAGGGCCGGCGGCAACTCTGAGAAGCC
CACAGTGCTGAAACTGACAAGAAAGGAAGGGCTGCAGGGACCCGTGGAAACAGAATCCGTCGTC
